>Addgene plasmid #216516 | hnRNPAB X2-RBD | addgene full sequence | sequence record 432397 | Addgene NGS Result
TGGCGAATGGG
[124 nt withheld, positions 12-135]
C
[91 nt withheld, positions 137-227]
A
[49 nt withheld, positions 229-277]
CCTTTGACGTTGGAGTCCACGTTCTTT
[37 nt withheld, positions 305-341]
ACCCTATCTCGGTCTATTCTTTTGATTTATAAGGGATTTTGCCGATTTCGGCCTATTGGTTAAAAAATGA
GCTGATTTAACAAAAATTTAACGCGAATTTTAACAAAATATTAACGCTTACAATTTAGGTGGCACTTTTC
GGGGAAATGTGCGCGGAACCCCTATTTGTTTATTTTTCTAAATACATTCAAATATGTATCCGCTCATGAA
TTAATTCTTAGAAAAACTCATCGAGCATCAAATGAAACTGCAATTTATTCATATCAGGATTATCAATACC
ATATTTTTGAAAAAGCCGTTTCTGTAATGAAGGAGAAAACTCACCGAGGCAGTTCCATAGGATGGCAAGA
TCCTGGTATCGGTCTGCGATTCCGACTCGTCCAACATCAATACAACCTATTAATTTCCCCTCGTCAAAAA
TAAGGTTATCAAGTGAGAAATCACCATGAGTGACGACTGAATCCGGTGAGAATGGCAAAAGTTTATGCAT
TTCTTTCCAGACTTGTTCAACAGGCCAGCCATTACGCTCGTCATCAAAATCACTCGCATCAACCAAACCG
TTATTCATTCGTGATTGCGCCTGAGCGAGACGAAATACGCGATCGCTGTTAAAAGGACAATTACAAACAG
GAATCGAATGCAACCGGCGCAGGAACACTGCCAGCGCATCAACAATATTTTCACCTGAATCAGGATATTC
TTCTAATACCTGGAATGCTGTTTTCCCGGGGATCGCAGTGGTGAGTAACCATGCATCATCAGGAGTACGG
ATAAAATGCTTGATGGTCGGAAGAGGCATAAATTCCGTCAGCCAGTTTAGTCTGACCATCTCATCTGTAA
CATCATTGGCAACGCTACCTTTGCCATGTTTCAGAAACAACTCTGGCGCATCGGGCTTCCCATACAATCG
ATAGATTGTCGCACCTGATTGCCCGACATTATCGCGAGCCCATTTATACCCATATAAATCAGCATCCATG
TTGGAATTTAATCGCGGCCTAGAGCAAGACGTTTCCCGTTGAATATGGCTCATAACACCCCTTGTATTAC
TGTTTATGTAAGCAGACAGTTTTATTGTTCATGACCAAAATCCCTTAACGTGAGTTTTCGTTCCACTGAG
CGTCAGACCCCGTAGAAAAGATCAAAGGATCTTCTTGATATCCTTTTTTTCTGCGCGTAATCTGCTGCTT
GCAAACAAAAAAACCACCGCTACCAGCGGTGGTTTGTTTGCCGGATCAAGAGCTACCAACTCTTTTTCCG
AAGGTAACTGGCTTCAGCAGAGCGCAGATACCAAATACTGTCCTTCTAGTGTAGCCGTAGTTAGGCCACC
ACTTCAAGAACTCTGTAGCACCGCCTACATACCTCGCTCTGCTAATCCTGTTACCAGTGGCTGCTGCCAG
TGGCGATAAGTCGTGTCTTACCGGGTTGGACTCAAGACGATAGTTACCGGATAAGGCGCAGCGGTCGGGC
TGAACGGGGGGTTCGTGCACACAGCCCAGCTTGGAGCGAACGACCTACACCGAACTGAGATACCTACAGC
GTGAGCTATGAGAAAGCGCCACGCTTCCCGAAGGGAGAAAGGCGGACAGGTATCCGGTAAGCGGCAGGGT
CGGAACAGGAGAGCGCACGAGGGAGCTTCCAGGGGGAAACGCCTGGTATCTTTATAGTCCTGTCGGGTTT
CGCCACCTCTGACTTGAGCGTCGATTTTTGTGATGCTCGTCAGGGGGGCGGAGCCTATGGAAAAACGCCA
GCAACGCGGCCTTTTTACGGTTCCTGGCCTTTTGCTGGCCTTTTGCTCACATGTTCTTTCCTGCGTTATC
CCCTGATTCTGTGGATAACCGTATTACCGCCTTTGAGTGAGCTGATACCGCTCGCCGCAGCCGAACGACC
GAGCGCAGCGAGTCAGTGAGCGAGGAAGCGGAAGAGCGCCTGATGCGGTATTTTCTCCTTACGCATCTGT
GCGGTATTTCACACCGCAATGGTGCACTCTCAGTACAATCTGCTCTGATGCCGCATAGTTAAGCCAGTAT
ACACTCCGCTATCGCTACGTGACTGGGTCATGGCTGCGCCCCGACACCCGCCAACACCCGCTGACGCGCC
CTGACGGGCTTGTCTGCTCCCGGCATCCGCTTACAGACAAGCTGTGACCGTCTCCGGGAGCTGCATGTGT
CAGAGGTTTTCACCGTCATCACCGAAACGCGCGAGGCAGCTGCGGTAAAGCTCATCAGCGTGGTCGTGAA
GCGATTCACAGATGTCTGCCTGTTCATCCGCGTCCAGCTCGTTGAGTTTCTCCAGAAGCGTTAATGTCTG
GCTTCTGATAAAGCGGGCCATGTTAAGGGCGGTTTTTTCCTGTTTGGTCACTGATGCCTCCGTGTAAGGG
GGATTTCTGTTCATGGGGGTAATGATACCGATGAAACGAGAGAGGATGCTCACGATACGGGTTACTGATG
ATGAACATGCCCGGTTACTGGAACGTTGTGAGGGTAAACAACTGGCGGTATGGATGCGGCGGGACCAGAG
AAAAATCACTCAGGGTCAATGCCAGCGCTTCGTTAATACAGATGTAGGTGTTCCACAGGGTAGCCAGCAG
CATCCTGCGATGCAGATCCGGAACATAATGGTGCAGGGCGCTGACTTCCGCGTTTCCAGACTTTACGAAA
CACGGAAACCGAAGACCATTCATGTTGTTGCTCAGGTCGCAGACGTTTTGCAGCAGCAGTCGCTTCACGT
TCGCTCGCGTATCGGTGATTCATTCTGCTAACCAGTAAGGCAACCCCGCCAGCCTAGCCGGGTCCTCAAC
GACAGGAGCACGATCATGCGCACCCGTGGGGCCGCCATGCCGGCGATAATGGCCTGCTTCTCGCCGAAAC
GTTTGGTGGCGGGACCAGTGACGAAGGCTTGAGCGAGGGCGTGCAAGATTCCGAATACCGCAAGCGACAG
GCCGATCATCGTCGCGCTCCAGCGAAAGCGGTCCTCGCCGAAAATGACCCAGAGCGCTGCCGGCACCTGT
CCTACGAGTTGCATGATAAAGAAGACAGTCATAAGTGCGGCGACGATAGTCATGCCCCGCGCCCACCGGA
AGGAGCTGACTGGGTTGAAGGCTCTCAAGGGCATCGGTCGAGATCCCGGTGCCTAATGAGTGAGCTAACT
TACATTAATTGCGTTGCGCTCACTGCCCGCTTTCCAGTCGGGAAACCTGTCGTGCCAGCTGCATTAATGA
ATCGGCCAACGCGCGGGGAGAGGCGGTTTGCGTATTGGGCGCCAGGGTGGTTTTTCTTTTCACCAGTGAG
ACGGGCAACAGCTGATTGCCCTTCACCGCCTGGCCCTGAGAGAGTTGCAGCAAGCGGTCCACGCTGGTTT
GCCCCAGCAGGCGAAAATCCTGTTTGATGGTGGTTAACGGCGGGATATAACATGAGCTGTCTTCGGTATC
GTCGTATCCCACTACCGAGATATCCGCACCAACGCGCAGCCCGGACTCGGTAATGGCGCGCATTGCGCCC
AGCGCCATCTGATCGTTGGCAACCAGCATCGCAGTGGGAACGATGCCCTCATTCAGCATTTGCATGGTTT
GTTGAAAACCGGACATGGCACTCCAGTCGCCTTCCCGTTCCGCTATCGGCTGAATTTGATTGCGAGTGAG
ATATTTATGCCAGCCAGCCAGACGCAGACGCGCCGAGACAGAACTTAATGGGCCCGCTAACAGCGCGATT
TGCTGGTGACCCAATGCGACCAGATGCTCCACGCCCAGTCGCGTACCGTCTTCATGGGAGAAAATAATAC
TGTTGATGGGTGTCTGGTCAGAGACATCAAGAAATAACGCCGGAACATTAGTGCAGGCAGCTTCCACAGC
AATGGCATCCTGGTCATCCAGCGGATAGTTAATGATCAGCCCACTGACGCGTTGCGCGAGAAGATTGTGC
ACCGCCGCTTTACAGGCTTCGACGCCGCTTCGTTCTACCATCGACACCACCACGCTGGCACCCAGTTGAT
CGGCGCGAGATTTAATCGCCGCGACAATTTGCGACGGCGCGTGCAGGGCCAGACTGGAGGTGGCAACGCC
AATCAGCAACGACTGTTTGCCCGCCAGTTGTTGTGCCACGCGGTTGGGAATGTAATTCAGCTCCGCCATC
GCCGCTTCCACTTTTTCCCGCGTTTTCGCAGAAACGTGGCTGGCCTGGTTCACCACGCGGGAAACGGTCT
GATAAGAGACACCGGCATACTCTGCGACATCGTATAACGTTACTGGTTTCACATTCACCACCCTGAATTG
ACTCTCTTCCGGGCGCTATCATGCCATACCGCGAAAGGTTTTGCGCCATTCGATGGTGTCCGGGATCTCG
ACGCTCTCCCTTATGCGACTCCTGCATTAGGAAGCAGCCCAGTAGTAGGTTGAGGCCGTTGAGCACCGCC
GCCGCAAGGAATGGTGCATGCAAGGAGATGGCGCCCAACAGTCCCCCGGCCACGGGGCCTGCCACCATAC
CCACGCCGAAACAAGCGCTCATGAGCCCGAAGTGGCGAGCCCGATCTTCCCCATCGGTGATGTCGGCGAT
ATAGGCGCCAGCAACCGCACCTGTGGCGCCGGTGATGCCGGCCACGATGCGTCCGGCGTAGAGGATCGAG
ATCTCGATCCCGCGAAATTAATACGACTCACTATAGGGGAATTGTGAGCGGATAACAATTCCCCTCTAGA
AATAATTTTGTTTAACTTTAAGAAGGAGATATACCATGGGATCTGATAAAATTCATCATCATCATCATCA
CAGCAGCGGTACCAAAATCGAAGAAGGTAAACTGGTAATCTGGATTAACGGCGATAAAGGCTATAACGGT
CTCGCTGAAGTCGGTAAGAAATTCGAGAAAGATACCGGAATTAAAGTCACCGTTGAGCATCCGGATAAAC
TGGAAGAGAAATTCCCACAGGTTGCGGCAACTGGCGATGGCCCTGACATTATCTTCTGGGCACACGACCG
CTTTGGTGGCTACGCTCAATCTGGCCTGTTGGCTGAAATCACCCCGGACAAAGCGTTCCAGGACAAGCTG
TATCCGTTTACCTGGGATGCCGTACGTTACAACGGCAAGCTGATTGCTTACCCGATCGCTGTTGAAGCGT
TATCGCTGATTTATAACAAAGATCTGCTGCCGAACCCGCCAAAAACCTGGGAAGAGATCCCGGCGCTGGA
TAAAGAACTGAAAGCGAAAGGTAAGAGCGCGCTGATGTTCAACCTGCAAGAACCGTACTTCACCTGGCCG
CTGATTGCTGCTGACGGGGGTTATGCGTTCAAGTATGAAAACGGCAAGTACGACATTAAAGACGTGGGCG
TGGATAACGCTGGCGCGAAAGCGGGTCTGACCTTCCTGGTTGACCTGATTAAAAACAAACACATGAATGC
AGACACCGATTACTCCATCGCAGAAGCTGCCTTTAATAAAGGCGAAACAGCGATGACCATCAACGGCCCG
TGGGCATGGTCCAACATCGACACCAGCAAAGTGAATTATGGTGTAACGGTACTGCCGACCTTCAAGGGTC
AACCATCCAAACCGTTCGTTGGCGTGCTGAGCGCAGGTATTAACGCCGCCAGTCCGAACAAAGAGCTGGC
AAAAGAGTTCCTCGAAAACTATCTGCTGACTGATGAAGGTCTGGAAGCGGTTAATAAAGACAAACCGCTG
GGTGCCGTAGCGCTGAAGTCTTACGAGGAAGAGTTGGCGAAAGATCCACGTATTGCCGCCACCATGGAAA
ACGCCCAGAAAGGTGAAATCATGCCGAACATCCCGCAGATGTCCGCTTTCTGGTATGCCGTGCGTACTGC
GGTGATCAACGCCGCCAGCGGTCGTCAGACTGTCGATGAAGCCCTGAAAGACGCGCAGACTAATTCGGGA
TCTGATATCACAAGTTTGTACAAAAAAGCTGAAGGCGGTACCGAGAACCTGTACTTCCAGGGTCATATGA
AAATGTTTGTTGGTGGCTTGAGCTGGGATACAAGCAAAAAGGACTTGAAAGACTACTTTGCAAAGTTTGG
TGAGGTGTCTGACTGCACAATTAAGATGGACCCAAATACAGGAAGATCTCGTGGTTTTGGATTTATTCTG
TTTAAAGATGCGGAGAGTGTGGACAAGGTATTGGAGCATAAAGAACACAGACTAGATGGCAGATTAATTG
ACCCCAAGAAGGCCATGGCAATGAAAAAGGATCCAATAAAGAAAATATTTGTTGGTGGGCTCAATCCAGA
AGCAGGAGAAGACCAAATAAGAGAATACTTTGAAACTTTTGGAGAGATTGAAGCGATTGAGCTTCCAATG
GATCCAAAAACAAACAAGAGGAGGGGCTTTGTTTTCATTACATTTAAGGAAGAGGATCCCGTGAAAAAGA
TCTTGGAGAAAAAATTCCACAATGTCAGTGGAAGCAAGTGTGAGATAAAGATTGCACAACCATAACTCGA
GCACCACCACCACCACCACTGAGATCCGGCTGCTAACAAAGCCCGAAAGGAAGCTGAGTTGGCTGCTGCC
ACCGCTGAGCAATAACTAGCATAACCCCTTGGGGCCTCTAAACGGGTCTTGAGGGGTTTTTTGCTGAAAG
GAGGAACTATATCCGGAT
Features (pLannotate 1.2.2; 23 found; start..end, strand, type, name):
     12..440     +  rep_origin     f1 ori (sequence partly withheld): f1 bacteriophage origin of replication; arrow indicates direction of (+) strand synthesis
    493..550     +  promoter       AmpR promoter (fragment): bla
    559..1374    -  CDS            KanR: aminoglycoside phosphotransferase; aph(3')-Ia; confers resistance to kanamycin in bacteria or G418 (Geneticin®) in eukaryotes
   1496..2084    +  rep_origin     ori: high-copy-number ColE1/pMB1/pBR322/pUC origin of replication
   2270..2409    -  misc_feature   bom: basis of mobility region from pBR322
   2511..2702    -  CDS            rop: Rop protein, which maintains plasmids at low copy number; rop
   2719..3099    +  CDS            YPB1_ECOLX: Protein predicted: Swiss-Prot protein existence level 4. From Escherichia coli.
   3171..3462    -  CDS            TcR (fragment): tetracycline efflux protein; tet; confers resistance to tetracycline
   3477..3498    -  protein_bind   CAP binding site: CAP binding activates transcription in the presence of cAMP. E. coli catabolite activator protein
   3511..4593    -  CDS            lacI: lac repressor; lacI; The lac repressor binds to the lac operator to inhibit transcription in E. coli. This inhibition can be relieved by adding lactose or isopropyl-β-D-thiogalactopyranoside (IPTG).
   4594..4671    -  promoter       lacI promoter: lacI
   4679..4958    -  CDS            TcR (fragment): tetracycline efflux protein; tet; confers resistance to tetracycline
   4980..4998    +  promoter       T7 promoter: promoter for bacteriophage T7 RNA polymerase
   4999..5023    +  protein_bind   lac operator: The lac repressor binds to the lac operator to inhibit transcription in E. coli. This inhibition can be relieved by adding lactose or isopropyl-β-D-thiogalactopyranoside (IPTG). lac repressor encoded by lacI
   5038..5060    +  RBS            RBS: efficient ribosome binding site from bacteriophage T7 gene 10 (Olins and Rangwala, 1989)
   5067..5084    +  CDS            HP-thioredoxin (fragment): His-Patch thioredoxin The histidines at positions 8, 32, and 64 coordinate a divalent cation, allowing HP-thioredoxin to be purified on metal-chelating resins.
   5085..5101    +  CDS            capTEV™ (fragment): composite tag for in vivo biotinylation, TEV protease cleavage, and 6xHis tagging
   5115..6212    +  CDS            MBP: maltose binding protein from E. coli; malE (mutated); This version of the gene does not encode a signal sequence, so MBP will remain in the cytosol.
   6232..6250    +  protein_bind   attB1 (fragment): mutant version of attB; core recombination site for the Gateway® BP reaction BP Clonase™
   6291..6773    +  CDS            Hnrnpab (fragment): ROAA_MOUSE - Also known as Cbf-a, Cgbfa, Hnrpab. Experimental evidence at protein level: Swiss-Prot protein existence level 1. Transcriptional repressor. Binds to CArG box motifs, single- stranded and double-stranded DNA, and RNA. It may be that repression by CBF-A is a result of competitive binding of CBF, a putative positive factor, and CBF-A to the same or overlapping motifs around the CArG boxes. From Mus musculus (Mouse).
   6783..6800    +  CDS            9xHis (fragment): 9xHis affinity tag
   6810..6859    +  CDS            SET1 (fragment): solubility-enhancement tag derived from T7 phage gene 10B
   6867..6914    +  terminator     T7 terminator: transcription terminator for bacteriophage T7 RNA polymerase
