[The description below was written by a language model from this plasmid's Addgene catalogue record and pLannotate feature annotations shown in this document.]
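Description:
hnRNPAB X2-RBD is a bacterial expression plasmid of about 6.9 kb built on the pTHMT backbone, made to produce the isolated RNA-binding domain of the Xenopus laevis protein hnRNPAB X2 as a fusion to maltose-binding protein. It is propagated in E. coli under kanamycin selection (an aph(3')-Ia KanR gene) and carries a ColE1/pMB1-type origin. The catalogue lists it as high copy, although the annotation also detects the pBR322 bom region and a rop gene, which normally moderates copy number. An f1 phage origin and short remnants of a tetracycline-resistance gene are also present as backbone leftovers.

The expression cassette is a pET-style arrangement: a T7 promoter followed by a lac operator and the T7 gene 10 ribosome binding site, with a plasmid-borne lacI gene providing repression. Transcription therefore depends on T7 RNA polymerase in the host and is inducible with IPTG, and it ends at a T7 terminator. The open reading frame begins with an N-terminal His tag and a signal-sequence-free, cytosolic MBP, which aids solubility and affinity purification. A small attB1-like fragment lies between MBP and the insert. The 486 bp insert lacks amino acids 2–64 and 226–304, leaving the central RNA-binding region; the annotation software matched it to the mouse Hnrnpab homologue, but the record specifies frog origin. A His-tag-like fragment and a short T7 gene 10-derived fragment are annotated downstream of the insert; the record does not say whether they are translated, and it lists only the N-terminal tags. The recombinant domain supports studies of how RNA-binding domains and disordered regions drive protein enrichment in biomolecular condensates in Xenopus oocytes.
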