Addgene plasmid #216516: hnRNPAB X2-RBD
Purpose: Expresses MBP-tagged RNA binding domain of hnRNPAB X2
Depositing lab: Nicolas Fawzi. Depositing organization: Brown University. Publication: Intrinsically disordered regions and RNA binding domains contribute to protein enrichment in biomolecular condensates in Xenopus oocytes. O'Connell LC, Johnson V, Otis JP, Hutton AK, Murthy AC, Liang MC, Wang SH, Fawzi NL, Mowry KL. Sci Rep. 2024 Nov 13;14(1):27890. doi: 10.1038/s41598-024-79409-9. PubMed 39537752.
Backbone
  Vector backbone: pTHMT
  Backbone size w/o insert (bp): 6457
  Total vector size (bp): 6943
  Vector type: Bacterial Expression
Growth in bacteria
  Bacterial resistance: Kanamycin, 50 μg/mL
  Growth temperature: 37°C
  Growth strain: DH5alpha
  Copy number: High Copy
Gene/Insert
  Gene/Insert name: hnRNPAB X2-RBD
  Species: X. laevis (frog)
  Insert size (bp): 486
  Mutation: deleted amino acids 2-64 and 226-304
  Tag / fusion protein: 6xHis tags-MBP (N terminal on backbone)
Terms and licenses: Academic/Nonprofit Terms; Industry Terms: Not Available to Industry
Depositor comments: Please visit https://www.biorxiv.org/content/10.1101/2023.11.10.566489v1 for bioRxiv preprint.
How to cite: hnRNPAB X2-RBD was a gift from Nicolas Fawzi (Addgene plasmid # 216516 ; http://n2t.net/addgene:216516 ; RRID:Addgene_216516)
