>Addgene plasmid #216516 | hnRNPAB X2-RBD | depositor partial sequence | sequence record 422292 | hnRNPAB X2-RBD sequence 486 bps
ATGAAAATGTTTGTTGGTGGCTTGAGCTGGGATACAAGCAAAAAGGACTTGAAAGACTACTTTGCAAAGT
TTGGTGAGGTGTCTGACTGCACAATTAAGATGGACCCAAATACAGGAAGATCTCGTGGTTTTGGATTTAT
TCTGTTTAAAGATGCGGAGAGTGTGGACAAGGTATTGGAGCATAAAGAACACAGACTAGATGGCAGATTA
ATTGACCCCAAGAAGGCCATGGCAATGAAAAAGGATCCAATAAAGAAAATATTTGTTGGTGGGCTCAATC
CAGAAGCAGGAGAAGACCAAATAAGAGAATACTTTGAAACTTTTGGAGAGATTGAAGCGATTGAGCTTCC
AATGGATCCAAAAACAAACAAGAGGAGGGGCTTTGTTTTCATTACATTTAAGGAAGAGGATCCCGTGAAA
AAGATCTTGGAGAAAAAATTCCACAATGTCAGTGGAAGCAAGTGTGAGATAAAGATTGCACAACCA
